>Addgene plasmid #90137 | pT2-cryR;mafbbCE1-basEgfp | addgene full sequence | sequence record 178705 | Addgene NGS Result
TAACTCCTTACTGTAACTTATTGCACCTGATGAACAAAAGATGTGAACTGAACGCAAGTAGGAGGCTAAT
AGAGGCTAGTACAGTACAAAGATCCCCAAATGATGTGTGCCGGCCTTAGTGGAGGCAGACCCCTGGTTAT
ATACCTGTGCTGCAGAAAGAGGGGCTTACAAATGGATCTCTCTGGAATGGCATTATCTCATGGTGGGAAC
AGTGTTGTCAGCAGAATCAGCGGGGTGGACTCTGACCTGAGAATGACAGTCTAGCACTGAATGGCTCAGA
CAATACTCTTGTGGCCAACTATCACCGGAAAATAAGTGCCTGCCAAAACAAACCAGACCAGATGAAGCTA
CATGGCTGTAGAACGTCAGTATTTAATGTGTTGTGGCCACTTGGTTCACCAGATTTAAGAGCTAATTTTT
TTAAATATCACAGATAATCAATCGCTTTTTTTTTTCTTGACTGAAAAGCTTAGACTGGAAAATTCTTTGA
AAAAGTTTGCACTACAGAAAATAAATACATAACATCCTGCACTGAATGCACACTATTAATAGAAAAGAGA
GCATTATTGTAGGAAATGTATTGTATATGTACATTCTGTGCATTTCACAATTTTCTCGAGCAGGAAACAG
CTATGACCATGATTACGCCAAGCTATCAACTTTGTATAGAAAAGTTGTTGTCGGTCGTCCACACTGTCTG
CTATAGGAACCCGAGCAACTCCAGTTCAGTTTGACCACTAAACTGAGTCAAAAGTGTCTGATCTCTGAAG
CAGAACTCGGCTGGTCAGAACTGGTCTGTTCTTGCTTCTCAGGCTGTTTTCTAGGGTGGATAATACCAGT
GTCCTCTGTCTCTCTCAGCCTTCACGTGAACAGCAGCGGCCGTGTGGCAGTGAGGATGGATGGGGATATA
TGGAGCTTCCTCTTTCACTTCCTAAATAGGGGTCTGGTCAAGTGACTCTGGTGGAGAGTGAGGGGAGATG
AAGTGAAGGAATGCAATGCGGCCGCAGGCTTTGTGGTTTCCGTTCAGGATGTCCACTTGTTTCTGTGTTT
CGAGCTCTGACAGCTTGTGGGGGTGTTTGTGATTCATTTGTGATTTACTGTTTCACAAGAACATTCAATC
AGTGAACCGACTCAGTTTGAGTAAGATCTGCTACTGCTTTTAATATGATGCTATGAGGTGATGTAGTGCT
GCCAAGTTTGTACAAAAAAGCAGGCTAGACTCTAGAGGGTATATAATGGATCTCGCGTCTCAGCCTCACT
TTGAGCTCCTCCACACGCTAGCGCTACCGGTCGCCACCATGGTGAGCAAGGGCGAGGAGCTGTTCACCGG
GGTGGTGCCCATCCTGGTCGAGCTGGACGGCGACGTAAACGGCCACAAGTTCAGCGTGTCCGGCGAGGGC
GAGGGCGATGCCACCTACGGCAAGCTGACCCTGAAGTTCATCTGCACCACCGGCAAGCTGCCCGTGCCCT
GGCCCACCCTCGTGACCACCCTGACCTACGGCGTGCAGTGCTTCAGCCGCTACCCCGACCACATGAAGCA
GCACGACTTCTTCAAGTCCGCCATGCCCGAAGGCTACGTCCAGGAGCGCACCATCTTCTTCAAGGACGAC
GGCAACTACAAGACCCGCGCCGAGGTGAAGTTCGAGGGCGACACCCTGGTGAACCGCATCGAGCTGAAGG
GCATCGACTTCAAGGAGGACGGCAACATCCTGGGGCACAAGCTGGAGTACAACTACAACAGCCACAACGT
CTATATCATGGCCGACAAGCAGAAGAACGGCATCAAGGTGAACTTCAAGATCCGCCACAACATCGAGGAC
GGCAGCGTGCAGCTCGCCGACCACTACCAGCAGAACACCCCCATCGGCGACGGCCCCGTGCTGCTGCCCG
ACAACCACTACCTGAGCACCCAGTCCGCCCTGAGCAAAGACCCCAACGAGAAGCGCGATCACATGGTCCT
GCTGGAGTTCGTGACCGCCGCCGGGATCACTCTCGGCATGGACGAGCTGTACAAGTCCGGACTCAGATCT
CGAGCTCAAGCTTCGAATTCTGCAGTCGACGGTACCGCGGGCCCGGGATCCACCGGATCTAGATAACTGA
TCATAATCAGCCATACCACATTTGTAGAGGTTTTACTTGCTTTAAAAAACCTCCCACACCTCCCCCTGAA
CCTGAAACATAAAATGAATGCAATTGTTGTTGTTAACTTGTTTATTGCAGCTTATAATGGTTACAAATAA
AGCAATAGCATCACAAATTTCACAAATAAAGCATTTTTTTCACTGCATTCTAGTTGTGGTTTGTCCAAAC
TCATCAATGTATCTTAACGCGTACCCAGCTTTCTTGTACAAAGTGGGGCGCGCCTACGTAACTAGTCTCG
AGCAACTTTATTATACATAGTTGATAATTCACTGGCCGTCGTTTTACGGTACCATCGATGATGATCCAGA
CATGATAAGATACATTGATGAGTTTGGACAAACCACAACTAGAATGCAGTGAAAAAAATGCTTTATTTGT
GAAATTTGTGATGCTATTGCTTTATTTGTAACCATTATAAGCTGCAATAAACAAGTTAACAACAACAATT
GCATTCATTTTATGTTTCAGGTTCAGGGGGAGGTGTGGGAGGTTTTTTAAAGCAAGTAAAACCTCTACAA
ATGTGGTATGGCTGATTATGATCCTCTAGATCAGATCTGCGAAGATACGGCCACGGGTGCTCTTGATCCT
GTGGCTGATTTTGGACTGTGCTGCTCGCAGCTGCTGATGAATCACATACTTCCTCCATTTTCTTCCACTG
ATTGACTGTTATAATTTCCCTAATTTCCAGGTCAAGGTGCTGTGCATTGTGGTAATAGATGTGACATGAC
GTCACTTCCAAAGGACCAATGAACATGTCTGACCAATTTCATATAATGTGAAAACGATTTTCATAGGCAG
AATAAATAACATTTAAATTAAACTGGGCATCAGCGCAATTCAATTGGTTTGGTAATAGCAAGGGAAAATA
GAATGAAGTGATCTCCAAAAAATAAGTACTTTTTGACTGTAAATAAAATTGTAAGGAGTAAAAAGTACTT
TTTTTTCTAAAAAAATGTAATTAAGTAAAAGTAAAAGTATTGATTTTTAATTGTACTCAAGTAAAGTAAA
AATCCCCAAAAATAATACTTAAGTACAGTAATCAAGTAAAATTACTCAAGTACTTTACACCTCTGGTTCT
TGACCCCCTACCTTCAGCAAGCCCAGCAGATCCACTAGTTCTAGAGCGGCCGCCACCGCGGTGGAGCTCC
AGCTTTTGTTCCCTTTAGTGAGGGTTAATTGCGCGCTTGGCGTAATCATGGTCATAGCTGTTTCCTGTGT
GAAATTGTTATCCGCTCACAATTCCACACAACATACGAGCCGGAAGCATAAAGTGTAAAGCCTGGGGTGC
CTAATGAGTGAGCTAACTCACATTAATTGCGTTGCGCTCACTGCCCGCTTTCCAGTCGGGAAACCTGTCG
TGCCAGCTGCATTAATGAATCGGCCAACGCGCGGGGAGAGGCGGTTTGCGTATTGGGCGCTCTTCCGCTT
CCTCGCTCACTGACTCGCTGCGCTCGGTCGTTCGGCTGCGGCGAGCGGTATCAGCTCACTCAAAGGCGGT
AATACGGTTATCCACAGAATCAGGGGATAACGCAGGAAAGAACATGTGAGCAAAAGGCCAGCAAAAGGCC
AGGAACCGTAAAAAGGCCGCGTTGCTGGCGTTTTTCCATAGGCTCCGCCCCCCTGACGAGCATCACAAAA
ATCGACGCTCAAGTCAGAGGTGGCGAAACCCGACAGGACTATAAAGATACCAGGCGTTTCCCCCTGGAAG
CTCCCTCGTGCGCTCTCCTGTTCCGACCCTGCCGCTTACCGGATACCTGTCCGCCTTTCTCCCTTCGGGA
AGCGTGGCGCTTTCTCATAGCTCACGCTGTAGGTATCTCAGTTCGGTGTAGGTCGTTCGCTCCAAGCTGG
GCTGTGTGCACGAACCCCCCGTTCAGCCCGACCGCTGCGCCTTATCCGGTAACTATCGTCTTGAGTCCAA
CCCGGTAAGACACGACTTATCGCCACTGGCAGCAGCCACTGGTAACAGGATTAGCAGAGCGAGGTATGTA
GGCGGTGCTACAGAGTTCTTGAAGTGGTGGCCTAACTACGGCTACACTAGAAGAACAGTATTTGGTATCT
GCGCTCTGCTGAAGCCAGTTACCTTCGGAAAAAGAGTTGGTAGCTCTTGATCCGGCAAACAAACCACCGC
TGGTAGCGGTGGTTTTTTTGTTTGCAAGCAGCAGATTACGCGCAGAAAAAAAGGATCTCAAGAAGATCCT
TTGATCTTTTCTACGGGGTCTGACGCTCAGTGGAACGAAAACTCACGTTAAGGCATTTTGGTCATGAGAT
TATCAAAAAGGATCTTCACCTAGATCCTTTTAAATTAAAAATGAAGTTTTAAATCAATCTAAAGTATATA
TGAGTAAACTTGGTCTGACAGTTACCAATGCTTAATCAGTGAGGCACCTATCTCAGCGATCTGTCTATTT
CGTTCATCCATAGTTGCCTGACTCCCCGTCGTGTAGATAACTACGATACGGGAGGGCTTACCATCTGGCC
CCAGTGCTGCAATGATACCGCGAGACCCACGCTCACCGGCTCCAGATTTATCAGCAATAAACCAGCCAGC
CGGAAGGGCCGAGCGCAGAAGTGGTCCTGCAACTTTATCCGCCTCCATCCAGTCTATTAATTGTTGCCGG
GAAGCTAGAGTAAGTAGTTCGCCAGTTAATAGTTTGCGCAACGTTGTTGCCATTGCTACAGGCATCGTGG
TGTCACGCTCGTCGTTTGGTATGGCTTCATTCAGCTCCGGTTCCCAACGATCAAGGCGAGTTACATGATC
CCCCATGTTGTGCAAAAAAGCGGTTAGCTCCTTCGGTCCTCCGATCGTTGTCAGAAGTAAGTTGGCCGCA
GTGTTATCACTCATGGTTATGGCAGCACTGCATAATTCTCTTACTGTCATGCCATCCGTAAGATGCTTTT
CTGTGACTGGTGAGTACTCAACCAAGTCATTCTGAGAATAGTGTATGCGGCGACCGAGTTGCTCTTGCCC
GGCGTCAATACGGGATAATACCGCGCCACATAGCAGAACTTTAAAAGTGCTCATCATTGGAAAACGTTCT
TCGGGGCGAAAACTCTCAAGGATCTTACCGCTGTTGAGATCCAGTTCGATGTAACCCACTCGTGCACCCA
ACTGATCTTCAGCATCTTTTACTTTCACCAGCGTTTCTGGGTGAGCAAAAACAGGAAGGCAAAATGCCGC
AAAAAAGGGAATAAGGGCGACACGGAAATGTTGAATACTCATACTCTTCCTTTTTCAATATTATTGAAGC
ATTTATCAGGGTTATTGTCTCATGAGCGGATACATATTTGAATGTATTTAGAAAAATAAACAAATAGGGG
TTCCGCGCACATTTCCCCGAAAAGTGCCACCTAAATTGTAAGCGTTAATATTTTGTTAAAATTCGCGTTA
AATTTTTGTTAAATCAGCTCATTTTTTAACCAATAGGCCGAAATCGGCAAAATCCCTTATAAATCAAAAG
AATAGACCGAGATAGGGT
[37 nt withheld, positions 5619-5655]
AAAGAACGTGGACTCCAACGTCAAAGG
[32 nt withheld, positions 5683-5714]
GCTGGCTAAGAACTCATCAGCCTCCCCGGTCCATCTACCCACGTACCAATGCACCAATTGGCCACAATGA
CGGCTACTACATGGTGCCATTCCTTCCTCTTTATAGGAATGGAGACTACCTCCTGTCCAACAATGCTCTT
GGATACGAGTACGCCTACCTGTTGGACCCAGGTCATTGCACAACACCAGAAATGCCCTCTGATCTGCAAA
AGACGTGAATATCTGTTCAGACACCCATATCCACTCTGTTCCACACAGGTCAGAGGTTTGTCCAGGAGTT
CTTGACAGAGGTGTAAAAAGTACTCAAAAATTTTACTCAAGTGAAAGTACAAGTACTTAGGGAAAATTTT
ACTCAATTAAAAGTAAAAGTATCTGGCTAGAATCTTACTTGAGTAAAAGTAAAAAAGTACTCCATTAAAA
TTGTACTTGAGTATTAAGGAAGTAAAAGTAAAAGCAAGAAAGAAAACTAGAGATTCTTGTTTAAGCTTTT
AATCTCAAAAAACATTAAATGAAATGCATACAAGGTTTTATCCTGCTTTAGAACTGTTTGTATTTAATTA
TCAAACTATAAGACAGACAATCTAATGCCAGTACACGCTACTCAAAGTTGTAAAACCTCAGATTTAACTT
CAGTAGAAGCTGATTCTCAAAATTGTTAGTGTCAAGCCTAGCTCTTTTGGGGCTGAAAAGCAATCCTGCA
GTGCTGAAAAGCCTCTCACAGGCAGCCGATGCGGGAAGAGGTGTATTAGTCTTGATAGAGAGGCTGCAAA
TAGCAGGAAACGTGAGCAGAGACTCCCTGGTGTCTGAAACACAGGCCCATTTACGCCTTAAGATACATTG
ATGAGTTTGGACAAACCACAACTAGAATGCAGTGAAAAAAATGCTTTATTTGTGAAATTTGTGATGCTAT
TGCTTTATTTGTAACCATTATAAGCTGCAATAAACAAGTTAACAACAACAATTGCATTCATTTTATGTTT
CAGGTTCAGGGGGAGGTGTGGGAGGTTTTTTAAAGCAAGTAAAACCTCTACAAATGTGGTATGGCTGATT
ATGATCTAGAGTCGCGGCCGCTTTACTTGTACAGCTCGTCCATGCCGCCGGTGGAGTGGTGGCCCTCGGC
GCGCTCGTACTGTTCCACGATGGTGTAGTCCTCGTTGTGGGAGGTGATGTCCAGCTTGATGTTGACGTTG
TAGGCGCCGGGCAGCTGCACGGGCTTCTTGGCCTTGTAGGTGGTCTTGACCTCGGCGTCGTAGTGGCCGC
CGTCCTTCAGCTTCAGCCTCTGCTTGATCTCGCCCTTCAGGGCGCCGTCCTCGGGGTACATCCGCTCGGA
GGAGGCCTCCCAGCCCATGGTCTTCTTCTGCATTACGGGGCCGTCGGAGGGGAAGTTGGTGCCGCGCAGC
TTCACCTTGTAGATGAACTCGCCGTCCTGCAGGGAGGAGTCCTGGGTCACGGTCACCACGCCGCCGTCCT
CGAAGTTCATCACGCGCTCCCACTTGAAGCCCTCGGGGAAGGACAGCTTCAAGTAGTCGGGGATGTCGGC
GGGGTGCTTCACGTAGGCCTTGGAGCCGTACATGAACTGAGGGGACAGGATGTCCCAGGCGAAGGGCAGG
GGGCCGCCCTTGGTCACCTTCAGCTTGGCGGTCTGGGTGCCCTCGTAGGGGCGGCCCTCGCCCTCGCCCT
CGATCTCGAACTCGTGGCCGTTCACGGAGCCCTCCATGTGCACCTTGAAGCGCATGAACTCCTTGATGAT
GGCCATGTTGTCATCCTCGCCCTTGCTCACCATGGTGGCGACCGGTAATGTCAGACCTGG
Features (pLannotate 1.2.2; 26 found; start..end, strand, type, name):
    657..677     +  protein_bind   attB4: mutant version of attB; core recombination site for the Gateway® BP reaction BP Clonase™
   1193..1213    +  protein_bind   attB1: mutant version of attB; core recombination site for the Gateway® BP reaction BP Clonase™
   1223..1240    +  promoter       minP (fragment): minimal TATA-box promoter with low basal activity
   1299..2015    +  CDS            EGFP: EGFP is a basic (constitutively fluorescent) green fluorescent protein published in 1996, derived from Aequorea victoria. It is reported to be a rapidly-maturing weak dimer with moderate acid sensitivity.
   2016..2081    +  misc_feature   MCS: multiple cloning site
   2098..2182    +  CDS            large T antigen (fragment): large T antigen from SV40 (simian virus 40)
   2205..2326    +  polyA_signal   SV40 poly(A) signal: SV40 polyadenylation signal
   2336..2356    -  protein_bind   attB2: mutant version of attB; core recombination site for the Gateway® BP reaction BP Clonase™
   2383..2403    -  protein_bind   attB3: mutant version of attB; core recombination site for the Gateway® BP reaction BP Clonase™
   2407..2427    +  CDS            lacZα (fragment): LacZα fragment of β-galactosidase; lacZ fragment
   2443..2577    -  polyA_signal   SV40 poly(A) signal: SV40 polyadenylation signal
   2600..2683    -  CDS            large T antigen (fragment): large T antigen from SV40 (simian virus 40)
   3249..3289    -  misc_feature   MCS (fragment): pBluescript multiple cloning site
   3302..3320    -  promoter       T3 promoter: promoter for bacteriophage T3 RNA polymerase
   3365..3381    -  protein_bind   lac operator: The lac repressor binds to the lac operator to inhibit transcription in E. coli. This inhibition can be relieved by adding lactose or isopropyl-β-D-thiogalactopyranoside (IPTG). lac repressor encoded by lacI
   3389..3419    -  promoter       lac promoter: promoter for the E. coli lac operon
   3434..3455    -  protein_bind   CAP binding site: CAP binding activates transcription in the presence of cAMP. E. coli catabolite activator protein
   3468..3560    -  CDS            lacI (fragment): lac repressor; lacI; The lac repressor binds to the lac operator to inhibit transcription in E. coli. This inhibition can be relieved by adding lactose or isopropyl-β-D-thiogalactopyranoside (IPTG).
   3743..4331    -  rep_origin     ori: high-copy-number ColE1/pMB1/pBR322/pUC origin of replication
   4502..5362    -  CDS            AmpR: β-lactamase; bla; confers resistance to ampicillin, carbenicillin, and related antibiotics
   5363..5467    -  promoter       AmpR promoter: bla
   5493..5714    -  rep_origin     M13 ori (fragment) (sequence partly withheld): M13 bacteriophage origin of replication; arrow indicates direction of (+) strand synthesis
   5714..6001    +  CDS            tyr (fragment) (sequence partly withheld): TYRO_ORYLA - Also known as tyro. Experimental evidence at transcript level: Swiss-Prot protein existence level 2. This is a copper-containing oxidase that functions in the formation of pigments such as melanins and other polyphenolic compounds. From Oryzias latipes (Japanese rice fish) (Japanese killifish).
   6543..6664    -  polyA_signal   SV40 poly(A) signal: SV40 polyadenylation signal
   6687..6770    -  CDS            large T antigen (fragment): large T antigen from SV40 (simian virus 40)
   6790..7497    -  CDS            mCherry: mCherry is a basic (constitutively fluorescent) red fluorescent protein published in 2004, derived from Discosoma sp.. It is reported to be a very rapidly-maturing monomer with low acid sensitivity.
