[The description below was written by a language model from this plasmid's Addgene catalogue record and pLannotate feature annotations shown in this document.]
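Description:
pT2-cryR;mafbbCE1-basEgfp is a Tol2 transposon-based enhancer reporter plasmid for zebrafish transgenesis, assembled by multisite Gateway cloning into the pDESTtol2pACrymCherry destination backbone. Although catalogued as a bacterial expression vector, the bacterial components serve only for propagation: a high-copy ColE1/pUC-type origin and an ampicillin resistance gene (β-lactamase with its own promoter), together with pBluescript-derived remnants such as lac regulatory elements, a T3 promoter and a partial M13 origin.

The test cassette lies between Gateway recombination scars. The interval between attB4 and attB1, roughly 500 bp and not annotated by the feature software, is where the zebrafish mafbb enhancer element (CE1) would be expected to sit. Immediately downstream of attB1 is a minimal TATA-box basal promoter with low intrinsic activity, followed by the EGFP coding sequence and an SV40 polyadenylation signal, ending at attB2 and attB3. Because the basal promoter alone is weak, EGFP expression reports the spatial and temporal activity conferred by the enhancer. A separate, oppositely oriented mCherry cassette with its own SV40 poly(A) acts as a transgenesis marker. The backbone and plasmid names suggest it is driven by a crystallin promoter, which would give red lens fluorescence, but that promoter is not annotated in the table. The Tol2 transposon arms are likewise not explicitly annotated. The medaka tyrosinase fragment detected probably reflects flanking sequence carried along with the Tol2 element, which was originally found in that locus.

The associated publication concerns identification of developmentally active endothelial enhancers in zebrafish, consistent with using this construct to validate candidate enhancer activity in vivo.
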