Addgene plasmid #90137: pT2-cryR;mafbbCE1-basEgfp
Purpose: contains mafbb enhancer sequence and a basal promoter driving expression of eGFP
Depositing lab: Nathan Lawson. Depositing organization: University of Massachusetts, Worcester. Publication: Robust Identification of Developmentally Active Endothelial Enhancers in Zebrafish Using FANS-Assisted ATAC-Seq. Quillien A, Abdalla M, Yu J, Ou J, Zhu LJ, Lawson ND. Cell Rep. 2017 Jul 18;20(3):709-720. doi: 10.1016/j.celrep.2017.06.070. PubMed 28723572.
Backbone
  Vector backbone: pDESTtol2pACrymCherry
  Backbone manufacturer: Addgene
  Vector type: Bacterial Expression
Growth in bacteria
  Bacterial resistance: Ampicillin, 100 μg/mL
  Growth temperature: 37°C
  Growth strain: DH5alpha
  Copy number: High Copy
Gene/Insert
  Gene/Insert name: mafbbE1basEgfp
  Species: D. rerio (zebrafish)
  Tag / fusion protein: EGFP (C terminal on insert)
  Cloning method: Gateway Cloning
Terms and licenses: Academic/Nonprofit Terms; Industry Terms: Not Available to Industry
How to cite: pT2-cryR;mafbbCE1-basEgfp was a gift from Nathan Lawson (Addgene plasmid # 90137 ; http://n2t.net/addgene:90137 ; RRID:Addgene_90137)
